>Addgene plasmid #142546 | TFORF0161 | addgene full sequence | sequence record 395949 | Addgene NGS Result
TTAATGTAGTCTTATGCAATACTCTTGTAGTCTTGCAACATGGTAACGATGAGTTAGCAACATGCCTTAC
AAGGAGAGAAAAAGCACCGTGCATGCCGATTGGTGGAAGTAAGGTGGTACGATCGTGCCTTATTAGGAAG
GCAACAGACGGGTCTGACATGGATTGGACGAACCACTGAATTGCCGCATTGCAGAGATATTGTATTTAAG
TGCCTAGCTCGATACATAAACGGGTCTCTCTGGTTAGACCAGATCTGAGCCTGGGAGCTCTCTGGCTAAC
TAGGGAACCCACTGCTTAAGCCTCAATAAAGCTTGCCTTGAGTGCTTCAAGTAGTGTGTGCCCGTCTGTT
GTGTGACTCTGGTAACTAGAGATCCCTCAGACCCTTTTAGTCAGTGTGGAAAATCTCTAGCAGTGGCGCC
CGAACAGGGACTTGAAAGCGAAAGGGAAACCAGAGGAGCTCTCTCGACGCAGGACTCGGCTTGCTGAAGC
GCGCACGGCAAGAGGCGAGGGGCGGCGACTGGTGAGTACGCCAAAAATTTTGACTAGCGGAGGCTAGAAG
GAGAGAGATGGGTGCGAGAGCGTCAGTATTAAGCGGGGGAGAATTAGATCGCGATGGGAAAAAATTCGGT
TAAGGCCAGGGGGAAAGAAAAAATATAAATTAAAACATATAGTATGGGCAAGCAGGGAGCTAGAACGATT
CGCAGTTAATCCTGGCCTGTTAGAAACATCAGAAGGCTGTAGACAAATACTGGGACAGCTACAACCATCC
CTTCAGACAGGATCAGAAGAACTTAGATCATTATATAATACAGTAGCAACCCTCTATTGTGTGCATCAAA
GGATAGAGATAAAAGACACCAAGGAAGCTTTAGACAAGATAGAGGAAGAGCAAAACAAAAGTAAGACCAC
CGCACAGCAAGCGGCCGCTGATCTTCAGACCTGGAGGAGGAGATATGAGGGACAATTGGAGAAGTGAATT
ATATAAATATAAAGTAGTAAAAATTGAACCATTAGGAGTAGCACCCACCAAGGCAAAGAGAAGAGTGGTG
CAGAGAGAAAAAAGAGCAGTGGGAATAGGAGCTTTGTTCCTTGGGTTCTTGGGAGCAGCAGGAAGCACTA
TGGGCGCAGCGTCAATGACGCTGACGGTACAGGCCAGACAATTATTGTCTGGTATAGTGCAGCAGCAGAA
CAATTTGCTGAGGGCTATTGAGGCGCAACAGCATCTGTTGCAACTCACAGTCTGGGGCATCAAGCAGCTC
CAGGCAAGAATCCTGGCTGTGGAAAGATACCTAAAGGATCAACAGCTCCTGGGGATTTGGGGTTGCTCTG
GAAAACTCATTTGCACCACTGCTGTGCCTTGGAATGCTAGTTGGAGTAATAAATCTCTGGAACAGATTTG
GAATCACACGACCTGGATGGAGTGGGACAGAGAAATTAACAATTACACAAGCTTAATACACTCCTTAATT
GAAGAATCGCAAAACCAGCAAGAAAAGAATGAACAAGAATTATTGGAATTAGATAAATGGGCAAGTTTGT
GGAATTGGTTTAACATAACAAATTGGCTGTGGTATATAAAATTATTCATAATGATAGTAGGAGGCTTGGT
AGGTTTAAGAATAGTTTTTGCTGTACTTTCTATAGTGAATAGAGTTAGGCAGGGATATTCACCATTATCG
TTTCAGACCCACCTCCCAACCCCGAGGGGACCCATGCATTGCATCTCAATTAGTCAGCAACCAGGTGTGG
AAAGTCCCCAGGCTCCCCAGCAGGCAGAAGTATGCAAAGCATGCGTCTCAATTAGTCAGCAACCATAGTC
CCGCCCCTAACTCCGCCCATCCCGCCCCTAACTCCGCCCAGTTCCGCCCATTCTCCGCCCCATGGCTGAC
TAATTTTTTTTATTTATGCAGAGGCCGAGGCCGCCTCGGCCTCTGAGCTATTCCAGAAGTAGTGAGGAGG
CTTTTTTGGAGGCCTAGGCTTTTGCAAAAAGCTTTCTAGAGGTACCACCGGAGCTTACCATGACCGAGTA
CAAGCCCACGGTGCGCCTCGCCACCCGCGACGACGTCCCCAGGGCCGTACGCACCCTCGCCGCCGCGTTC
GCCGACTACCCCGCCACGCGCCACACCGTCGATCCGGACCGCCACATCGAGCGGGTCACCGAGCTGCAAG
AACTCTTCCTCACGCGCGTCGGGCTCGACATCGGCAAGGTGTGGGTCGCGGACGACGGCGCCGCCGTGGC
GGTCTGGACCACGCCGGAGAGCGTCGAAGCGGGGGCGGTGTTCGCCGAGATCGGCCCGCGCATGGCCGAG
TTGAGCGGTTCCCGGCTGGCCGCGCAGCAACAGATGGAAGGCCTCCTGGCGCCGCACCGGCCCAAGGAGC
CCGCGTGGTTCCTGGCCACCGTCGGCGTCTCGCCCGACCACCAGGGCAAGGGTCTGGGCAGCGCCGTCGT
GCTCCCCGGAGTGGAGGCGGCCGAGCGCGCCGGGGTGCCCGCCTTCCTGGAGACCTCCGCGCCCCGCAAC
CTCCCCTTCTACGAGCGGCTCGGCTTCACCGTCACCGCCGACGTCGAGGTGCCCGAAGGACCGCGCACCT
GGTGCATGACCCGCAAGCCCGGTGCCAGTTAACGAATTCTAGATCTTGAGACAAATGGCAGTATTCATCC
ACAATTTTAAAAGAAAAGGGGGGATTGGGGGGTACAGTGCAGGGGAAAGAATAGTAGACATAATAGCAAC
AGACATACAAACTAAAGAATTACAAAAACAAATTACAAAAATTCAAAATTTTCGGGTTTATTACAGGGAC
AGCAGAGATCCACTTTGGCGCCGGCTCGAGGCCTGCAGGTGCAAAGATGGATAAAGTTTTAAACAGAGAG
GAATCTTTGCAGCTAATGGACCTTCTAGGTCTTGAAAGGAGTGGGAATTGGCTCCGGTGCCCGTCAGTGG
GCAGAGCGCACATCGCCCACAGTCCCCGAGAAGTTGGGGGGAGGGGTCGGCAATTGAACCGGTGCCTAGA
GAAGGTGGCGCGGGGTAAACTGGGAAAGTGATGTCGTGTACTGGCTCCGCCTTTTTCCCGAGGGTGGGGG
AGAACCGTATATAAGTGCAGTAGTCGCCGTGAACGTTCTTTTTCGCAACGGGTTTGCCGCCAGAACACAG
GTAAGTGCCGTGTGTGGTTCCCGCGGGCCTGGCCTCTTTACGGGTTATGGCCCTTGCGTGCCTTGAATTA
CTTCCACCTGGCTGCAGTACGTGATTCTTGATCCCGAGCTTCGGGTTGGAAGTGGGTGGGAGAGTTCGAG
GCCTTGCGCTTAAGGAGCCCCTTCGCCTCGTGCTTGAGTTGAGGCCTGGCCTGGGCGCTGGGGCCGCCGC
GTGCGAATCTGGTGGCACCTTCGCGCCTGTCTCGCTGCTTTCGATAAGTCTCTAGCCATTTAAAATTTTT
GATGACCTGCTGCGACGCTTTTTTTCTGGCAAGATAGTCTTGTAAATGCGGGCCAAGATCTGCACACTGG
TATTTCGGTTTTTGGGGCCGCGGGCGGCGACGGGGCCCGTGCGTCCCAGCGCACATGTTCGGCGAGGCGG
GGCCTGCGAGCGCGGCCACCGAGAATCGGACGGGGGTAGTCTCAAGCTGGCCGGCCTGCTCTGGTGCCTG
GCCTCGCGCCGCCGTGTATCGCCCCGCCCTGGGCGGCAAGGCTGGCCCGGTCGGCACCAGTTGCGTGAGC
GGAAAGATGGCCGCTTCCCGGCCCTGCTGCAGGGAGCTCAAAATGGAGGACGCGGCGCTCGGGAGAGCGG
GCGGGTGAGTCACCCACACAAAGGAAAAGGGCCTTTCCGTCCTCAGCCGTCGCTTCATGTGACTCCACGG
AGTACCGGGCGCCGTCCAGGCACCTCGATTAGTTCTCGAGCTTTTGGAGTACGTCGTCTTTAGGTTGGGG
GGAGGGGTTTTATGCGATGGAGTTTCCCCACACTGAGTGGGTGGAGACTGAAGTTAGGCCAGCTTGGCAC
TTGATGTAATTCTCCTTGGAATTTGCCCTTTTTGAGTTTGGATCTTGGTTCATTCTCAAGCCTCAGACAG
TGGTTCAAAGTTTTTTTCTTCCATTTCAGGTGTCGTGAGGCTAGCACCGCCACCATGGACAATCAGTGCA
CCGTCCAGGTGAGGTTAGAGCTGGGGCATCGCGCCCAACTGCGCAAGAAGCCCACCACGGAGGGGTTCAC
TCACGACTGGATGGTGTTTGTCCGCGGCCCCGAGCAATGTGACATCCAGCACTTCGTGGAGAAGGTGGTC
TTCTGGCTGCACGACAGCTTCCCCAAGCCCAGACGCGTGTGCAAGGAGCCCCCCTACAAAGTAGAGGAGT
CGGGGTACGCTGGCTTCATCATGCCCATCGAGGTGCACTTCAAAAACAAGGAGGAGCCGAGGAAGGTCTG
CTTCACCTACGACCTGTTCCTGAACCTGGAAGGCAACCCGCCCGTGAACCACCTGCGCTGCGAGAAGCTC
ACCTTCAACAACCCCACCACGGAGTTCCGGTACAAGCTCCTGCGGGCCGGCGGGGTGATGGTAATGCCCG
AAGGAGCAGACACGGTGTCCAGGCCCAGTCCCGACTACCCCATGTTACCCACAATTCCACTCTCTGCCTT
CTCTGACCCCAAGAAGACCAAACCATCCCACGGCTCCAAGGACGCCAACAAGGAGAGCAGCAAGACCTCC
AAGCCACACAAGGTGACCAAGGAGCACCGGGAGCGGCCCCGCAAAGACTCCGAGAGCAAGAGCTCCTCCA
AGGAGCTGGAGCGTGAGCAGGCCAAAAGCTCCAAGGACACCTCGCGGAAGCTGGGCGAGGGCCGGCTGCC
CAAGGAGGAGAAGGCGCCACCGCCCAAGGCTGCCTTCAAGGAACCCAAGATGGCCCTGAAAGAGACCAAG
CTGGAAAGCACGTCCCCCAAGGGTGGGCCCCCACCCCCACCCCCACCCCCACCCCGGGCTTCCAGCAAGC
GGCCGGCCACCGCCGACTCGCCAAAGCCCAGCGCCAAGAAGCAGAAGAAGAGCAGCTCGAAGGGGTCCCG
GAGTGCTCCAGGCACCTCGCCCCGCACCTCCTCCTCCTCCTCCTTCTCGGACAAGAAGCCGGCCAAGGAC
AAGAGCAGCACCAGAGGGGAGAAGGTGAAGGCCGAGAGTGAGCCCCGGGAGGCCAAAAAGGCCCTGGAGG
TGGAGGAGTCCAACTCAGAGGACGAGGCCTCCTTCAAGTCCGAGTCTGCCCAGTCAAGCCCGTCCAACTC
CAGCTCCAGCTCAGACTCCAGCTCAGACTCAGACTTCGAGCCATCCCAGAACCACAGCCAAGGACCCCTG
CGCTCCATGGTGGAGGACCTGCAGTCCGAGGAGTCCGACGAGGACGACTCTTCGTCAGGCGAGGAGGCTG
CCGGCAAGACCAACCCGGGGAGGGACTCCAGGTTGAGCTTCAGCGACAGCGAGAGTGACAACAGCGCCGA
CTCCTCCCTGCCCAGCCGTGAGCCCCCACCCCCCCAGAAGCCACCCCCGCCCAACAGCAAGGTGTCAGGC
CGGAGGAGCCCCGAGTCCTGCAGCAAGCCTGAGAAGATCCTCAAGAAGGGCACCTACGACAAGGCCTACA
CGGATGAGCTGGTGGAGCTACACCGGAGGCTGATGGCGCTGCGGGAGCGCAACGTGCTGCAGCAGATTGT
GAATCTGATCGAGGAGACTGGCCACTTCAATGTCACCAACACCACCTTCGACTTCGACCTCTTCTCCCTG
GACGAGACCACCGTGCGCAAACTGCAGAGCTGCCTGGAGGCCGTGGCCACATAGTAATGAACTAGTCCGT
AACTTGAAAGTATTTCGATTTCTTGGCTTTATATATCTTGTGGAAAGGACGACGCAGCGTCGCGCCCGGA
GGGAGTACGCGTTAAGTCGACAATCAACCTCTGGATTACAAAATTTGTGAAAGATTGACTGGTATTCTTA
ACTATGTTGCTCCTTTTACGCTATGTGGATACGCTGCTTTAATGCCTTTGTATCATGCTATTGCTTCCCG
TATGGCTTTCATTTTCTCCTCCTTGTATAAATCCTGGTTGCTGTCTCTTTATGAGGAGTTGTGGCCCGTT
GTCAGGCAACGTGGCGTGGTGTGCACTGTGTTTGCTGACGCAACCCCCACTGGTTGGGGCATTGCCACCA
CCTGTCAGCTCCTTTCCGGGACTTTCGCTTTCCCCCTCCCTATTGCCACGGCGGAACTCATCGCCGCCTG
CCTTGCCCGCTGCTGGACAGGGGCTCGGCTGTTGGGCACTGACAATTCCGTGGTGTTGTCGGGGAAATCA
TCGTCCTTTCCTTGGCTGCTCGCCTGTGTTGCCACCTGGATTCTGCGCGGGACGTCCTTCTGCTACGTCC
CTTCGGCCCTCAATCCAGCGGACCTTCCTTCCCGCGGCCTGCTGCCGGCTCTGCGGCCTCTTCCGCGTCT
TCGCCTTCGCCCTCAGACGAGTCGGATCTCCCTTTGGGCCGCCTCCCCGCGTCGACTTTAAGACCAATGA
CTTACAAGGCAGCTGTAGATCTTAGCCACTTTTTAAAAGAAAAGGGGGGACTGGAAGGGCTAATTCACTC
CCAACGAAGACAAGATCTGCTTTTTGCTTGTACTGGGTCTCTCTGGTTAGACCAGATCTGAGCCTGGGAG
CTCTCTGGCTAACTAGGGAACCCACTGCTTAAGCCTCAATAAAGCTTGCCTTGAGTGCTTCAAGTAGTGT
GTGCCCGTCTGTTGTGTGACTCTGGTAACTAGAGATCCCTCAGACCCTTTTAGTCAGTGTGGAAAATCTC
TAGCAGTACGTATAGTAGTTCATGTCATCTTATTATTCAGTATTTATAACTTGCAAAGAAATGAATATCA
GAGAGTGAGAGGAACTTGTTTATTGCAGCTTATAATGGTTACAAATAAAGCAATAGCATCACAAATTTCA
CAAATAAAGCATTTTTTTCACTGCATTCTAGTTGTGGTTTGTCCAAACTCATCAATGTATCTTATCATGT
CTGGCTCTAGCTATCCCGCCCCTAACTCCGCCCATCCCGCCCCTAACTCCGCCCAGTTCCGCCCATTCTC
CGCCCCATGGCTGACTAATTTTTTTTATTTATGCAGAGGCCGAGGCCGCCTCGGCCTCTGAGCTATTCCA
GAAGTAGTGAGGAGGCTTTTTTGGAGGCCTAGGGACGTACCCAATTCGCCCTATAGTGAGTCGTATTACG
CGCGCTCACTGGCCGTCGTTTTACAACGTCGTGACTGGGAAAACCCTGGCGTTACCCAACTTAATCGCCT
TGCAGCACATCCCCCTTTCGCCAGCTGGCGTAATAGCGAAGAGGCCCGCACCGATCGCCCTTCCCAACAG
TTGCGCAGCCTGAATGGCGAATGGG
[124 nt withheld, positions 7376-7499]
C
[91 nt withheld, positions 7501-7591]
A
[49 nt withheld, positions 7593-7641]
CCTTTGACGTTGGAGTCCACGTTCTTT
[37 nt withheld, positions 7669-7705]
ACCCTATCTCGGTCTATTCTTTTGATTTATAAGGGATTTTGCCGATTTCGGCCTATTGGTTAAAAAATGA
GCTGATTTAACAAAAATTTAACGCGAATTTTAACAAAATATTAACGCTTACAATTTAGGTGGCACTTTTC
GGGGAAATGTGCGCGGAACCCCTATTTGTTTATTTTTCTAAATACATTCAAATATGTATCCGCTCATGAG
ACAATAACCCTGATAAATGCTTCAATAATATTGAAAAAGGAAGAGTATGAGTATTCAACATTTCCGTGTC
GCCCTTATTCCCTTTTTTGCGGCATTTTGCCTTCCTGTTTTTGCTCACCCAGAAACGCTGGTGAAAGTAA
AAGATGCTGAAGATCAGTTGGGTGCACGAGTGGGTTACATCGAACTGGATCTCAACAGCGGTAAGATCCT
TGAGAGTTTTCGCCCCGAAGAACGTTTTCCAATGATGAGCACTTTTAAAGTTCTGCTATGTGGCGCGGTA
TTATCCCGTATTGACGCCGGGCAAGAGCAACTCGGTCGCCGCATACACTATTCTCAGAATGACTTGGTTG
AGTACTCACCAGTCACAGAAAAGCATCTTACGGATGGCATGACAGTAAGAGAATTATGCAGTGCTGCCAT
AACCATGAGTGATAACACTGCGGCCAACTTACTTCTGACAACGATCGGAGGACCGAAGGAGCTAACCGCT
TTTTTGCACAACATGGGGGATCATGTAACTCGCCTTGATCGTTGGGAACCGGAGCTGAATGAAGCCATAC
CAAACGACGAGCGTGACACCACGATGCCTGTAGCAATGGCAACAACGTTGCGCAAACTATTAACTGGCGA
ACTACTTACTCTAGCTTCCCGGCAACAATTAATAGACTGGATGGAGGCGGATAAAGTTGCAGGACCACTT
CTGCGCTCGGCCCTTCCGGCTGGCTGGTTTATTGCTGATAAATCTGGAGCCGGTGAGCGTGGGTCTCGCG
GTATCATTGCAGCACTGGGGCCAGATGGTAAGCCCTCCCGTATCGTAGTTATCTACACGACGGGGAGTCA
GGCAACTATGGATGAACGAAATAGACAGATCGCTGAGATAGGTGCCTCACTGATTAAGCATTGGTAACTG
TCAGACCAAGTTTACTCATATATACTTTAGATTGATTTAAAACTTCATTTTTAATTTAAAAGGATCTAGG
TGAAGATCCTTTTTGATAATCTCATGACCAAAATCCCTTAACGTGAGTTTTCGTTCCACTGAGCGTCAGA
CCCCGTAGAAAAGATCAAAGGATCTTCTTGAGATCCTTTTTTTCTGCGCGTAATCTGCTGCTTGCAAACA
AAAAAACCACCGCTACCAGCGGTGGTTTGTTTGCCGGATCAAGAGCTACCAACTCTTTTTCCGAAGGTAA
CTGGCTTCAGCAGAGCGCAGATACCAAATACTGTTCTTCTAGTGTAGCCGTAGTTAGGCCACCACTTCAA
GAACTCTGTAGCACCGCCTACATACCTCGCTCTGCTAATCCTGTTACCAGTGGCTGCTGCCAGTGGCGAT
AAGTCGTGTCTTACCGGGTTGGACTCAAGACGATAGTTACCGGATAAGGCGCAGCGGTCGGGCTGAACGG
GGGGTTCGTGCACACAGCCCAGCTTGGAGCGAACGACCTACACCGAACTGAGATACCTACAGCGTGAGCT
ATGAGAAAGCGCCACGCTTCCCGAAGGGAGAAAGGCGGACAGGTATCCGGTAAGCGGCAGGGTCGGAACA
GGAGAGCGCACGAGGGAGCTTCCAGGGGGAAACGCCTGGTATCTTTATAGTCCTGTCGGGTTTCGCCACC
TCTGACTTGAGCGTCGATTTTTGTGATGCTCGTCAGGGGGGCGGAGCCTATGGAAAAACGCCAGCAACGC
GGCCTTTTTACGGTTCCTGGCCTTTTGCTGGCCTTTTGCTCACATGTTCTTTCCTGCGTTATCCCCTGAT
TCTGTGGATAACCGTATTACCGCCTTTGAGTGAGCTGATACCGCTCGCCGCAGCCGAACGACCGAGCGCA
GCGAGTCAGTGAGCGAGGAAGCGGAAGAGCGCCCAATACGCAAACCGCCTCTCCCCGCGCGTTGGCCGAT
TCATTAATGCAGCTGGCACGACAGGTTTCCCGACTGGAAAGCGGGCAGTGAGCGCAACGCAATTAATGTG
AGTTAGCTCACTCATTAGGCACCCCAGGCTTTACACTTTATGCTTCCGGCTCGTATGTTGTGTGGAATTG
TGAGCGGATAACAATTTCACACAGGAAACAGCTATGACCATGATTACGCCAAGCGCGCAATTAACCCTCA
CTAAAGGGAACAAAAGCTGGAGCTGCAAGC
Features (pLannotate 1.2.2; 31 found; start..end, strand, type, name):
      5..231     +  promoter       RSV promoter: Rous sarcoma virus enhancer/promoter
    232..412     +  LTR            5' LTR (truncated): truncated 5' long terminal repeat (LTR) from HIV-1
    459..584     +  misc_feature   HIV-1 Ψ: packaging signal of human immunodeficiency virus type 1
    568..931     +  CDS            HIV-1 gag (fragment): gag protein from human immunodeficiency virus 1; gag
   1077..1310    +  misc_feature   RRE: The Rev response element (RRE) of HIV-1 allows for Rev-dependent mRNA export from the nucleus to the cytoplasm.
   1687..1713    +  CDS            Rev (fragment): human immunodeficiency virus 1 (HIV-1) Rev protein; rev; enhances nuclear export of unspliced and incompletely spliced viral mRNAs
   1720..1743    +  promoter       SV40 promoter (fragment): SV40 early promoter
   1744..1815    +  promoter       SV40 promoter (fragment): SV40 enhancer and early promoter
   1839..1974    +  rep_origin     SV40 ori: SV40 origin of replication
   2020..2616    +  CDS            PuroR (fragment): puromycin N-acetyltransferase; pac from Streptomyces; confers resistance to puromycin
   2665..2782    +  misc_feature   cPPT/CTS: central polypurine tract and central termination sequence of HIV-1
   2847..2913    +  CDS            small t antigen (fragment): SV40 (simian virus 40) small t antigen
   2920..4098    +  promoter       EF-1α promoter: strong constitutive promoter for human elongation factor EF-1α
   4115..5791    +  CDS            MLLT1: ENL_HUMAN - Also known as ENL, LTG19, YEATS1. Experimental evidence at protein level: Swiss-Prot protein existence level 1. Acts as a key chromatin reader in acute myeloid leukemia by recognizing and binding to acetylated histones via its YEATS domain, thereby regulating oncogenic gene transcription. From Homo sapiens (Human).
   5807..5860    +  promoter       U6 promoter (fragment): RNA polymerase III promoter for human U6 snRNA
   5902..6490    +  misc_feature   WPRE: woodchuck hepatitis virus posttranscriptional regulatory element
   6541..6560    +  misc_feature   cPPT/CTS (fragment): central polypurine tract and central termination sequence of HIV-1
   6562..6795    +  LTR            3' LTR (ΔU3): self-inactivating 3' long terminal repeat (LTR) from HIV-1
   6873..6994    +  polyA_signal   SV40 poly(A) signal: SV40 polyadenylation signal
   7034..7169    +  rep_origin     SV40 ori: SV40 origin of replication
   7190..7208    -  promoter       T7 promoter: promoter for bacteriophage T7 RNA polymerase
   7216..7371    +  CDS            lacZα (fragment): LacZα fragment of β-galactosidase; lacZ fragment
   7376..7804    +  rep_origin     f1 ori (sequence partly withheld): f1 bacteriophage origin of replication; arrow indicates direction of (+) strand synthesis
   7857..7961    +  promoter       AmpR promoter: bla
   7962..8822    +  CDS            AmpR: β-lactamase; bla; confers resistance to ampicillin, carbenicillin, and related antibiotics
   8993..9581    +  rep_origin     ori: high-copy-number ColE1/pMB1/pBR322/pUC origin of replication
   9764..9856    +  CDS            lacI (fragment): lac repressor; lacI; The lac repressor binds to the lac operator to inhibit transcription in E. coli. This inhibition can be relieved by adding lactose or isopropyl-β-D-thiogalactopyranoside (IPTG).
   9869..9890    +  protein_bind   CAP binding site: CAP binding activates transcription in the presence of cAMP. E. coli catabolite activator protein
   9905..9935    +  promoter       lac promoter: promoter for the E. coli lac operon
   9943..9959    +  protein_bind   lac operator: The lac repressor binds to the lac operator to inhibit transcription in E. coli. This inhibition can be relieved by adding lactose or isopropyl-β-D-thiogalactopyranoside (IPTG). lac repressor encoded by lacI
  10004..10022   +  promoter       T3 promoter: promoter for bacteriophage T3 RNA polymerase
