[The description below was written by a language model from this plasmid's Addgene catalogue record and pLannotate feature annotations shown in this document.]
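Description:
TFORF0161 is a third-generation-style, self-inactivating lentiviral expression plasmid built on the pLX_TRC317 backbone and carrying the human MLLT1 open reading frame (also known as ENL, LTG19 or YEATS1), a YEATS-domain chromatin reader that binds acetylated histones. It belongs to a barcoded transcription factor ORF collection in which each clone carries a unique 24-bp barcode, so that the overexpressed factor can be identified by sequencing in pooled screens. The barcode itself is not annotated in the feature table, so its position cannot be given from the record. In bacteria the plasmid is maintained through a high-copy ColE1/pUC-type origin and ampicillin resistance (AmpR). An f1 origin and residual lac, T7 and T3 elements remain from the cloning backbone. The depositor notes that the plasmid may recombine and that the ORF portion was made by gene synthesis.

The viral genome is transcribed from an RSV promoter fused to a truncated HIV-1 5' LTR, followed by the Ψ packaging signal with a gag fragment, the RRE for Rev-dependent nuclear export, and a cPPT/CTS element that aids nuclear import of the reverse-transcribed genome. It ends in a ΔU3 3' LTR that inactivates LTR promoter activity after integration, with an SV40 polyadenylation signal downstream. Two expression units lie within this frame. An SV40 early promoter drives puromycin N-acetyltransferase for selection of transduced mammalian cells, and a strong constitutive EF-1α promoter drives MLLT1. A WPRE downstream of the ORF enhances transcript stability and expression. The short U6 promoter fragment annotated between the ORF and the WPRE is probably a partial sequence match rather than a functional Pol III unit. The construct is intended for stable MLLT1 overexpression in mammalian cells, for example in directed differentiation screens.
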