Addgene plasmid #142546: TFORF0161
Purpose: Lentiviral vector for overexpressing transcription factor ORFs with unique 24-bp barcodes. Barcodes facilitate identification of transcription factors in pooled screens.
Depositing lab: Feng Zhang. Depositing organization: Broad Institute. Publication: A transcription factor atlas of directed differentiation. Joung J, Ma S, Tay T, Geiger-Schuller KR, Kirchgatterer PC, Verdine VK, Guo B, Arias-Garcia MA, Allen WE, Singh A, Kuksenko O, Abudayyeh OO, Gootenberg JS, Fu Z, Macrae RK, Buenrostro JD, Regev A, Zhang F. Cell. 2023 Jan 5;186(1):209-229.e26. doi: 10.1016/j.cell.2022.11.026. PubMed 36608654.
Backbone
  Vector backbone: pLX_TRC317
  Backbone manufacturer: Broad Institute Genetic Perturbation Platform
  Backbone size w/o insert (bp): 8264
  Vector type: Mammalian Expression, Lentiviral
  Selectable markers: Puromycin
Growth in bacteria
  Bacterial resistance: Ampicillin, 100 μg/mL
  Growth temperature: 37°C
  Growth strain: NEB Stable
  Copy number: High Copy
Gene/Insert
  Gene/Insert name: MLLT1
  Species: H. sapiens (human)
  Insert size (bp): 1781
  Entrez Gene: MLLT1 (a.k.a. ENL, LTG19, YEATS1)
  Promoter: EF1a
  Cloning method: Unknown
  Sequencing primers: 5′ GGGTGGAGACTGAAGTTAGGCCAG; 3′ CACATAGCGTAAAAGGAGCAACATAG
Terms and licenses: Academic/Nonprofit Terms; Industry Terms: Not Available to Industry
Depositor comments: NM_005934,ENST00000252674 . The transcription factor ORF portion of this plasmid was synthesized by Genewiz. Please test multiple small colonies in case of plasmid recombination. To make this collection available in a timely manner, a portion of this collection was not fully sequenced by Addgene. If an Addgene verified full plasmid sequence is not available, please contact us prior to placing an order to request the full sequence.
How to cite: TFORF0161 was a gift from Feng Zhang (Addgene plasmid # 142546 ; http://n2t.net/addgene:142546 ; RRID:Addgene_142546)
