>Addgene plasmid #142546 | TFORF0161 | depositor partial sequence | sequence record 279776 | Insert
ACCGCCACCATGGACAATCAGTGCACCGTCCAGGTGAGGTTAGAGCTGGGGCATCGCGCCCAACTGCGCA
AGAAGCCCACCACGGAGGGGTTCACTCACGACTGGATGGTGTTTGTCCGCGGCCCCGAGCAATGTGACAT
CCAGCACTTCGTGGAGAAGGTGGTCTTCTGGCTGCACGACAGCTTCCCCAAGCCCAGACGCGTGTGCAAG
GAGCCCCCCTACAAAGTAGAGGAGTCGGGGTACGCTGGCTTCATCATGCCCATCGAGGTGCACTTCAAAA
ACAAGGAGGAGCCGAGGAAGGTCTGCTTCACCTACGACCTGTTCCTGAACCTGGAAGGCAACCCGCCCGT
GAACCACCTGCGCTGCGAGAAGCTCACCTTCAACAACCCCACCACGGAGTTCCGGTACAAGCTCCTGCGG
GCCGGCGGGGTGATGGTAATGCCCGAAGGAGCAGACACGGTGTCCAGGCCCAGTCCCGACTACCCCATGT
TACCCACAATTCCACTCTCTGCCTTCTCTGACCCCAAGAAGACCAAACCATCCCACGGCTCCAAGGACGC
CAACAAGGAGAGCAGCAAGACCTCCAAGCCACACAAGGTGACCAAGGAGCACCGGGAGCGGCCCCGCAAA
GACTCCGAGAGCAAGAGCTCCTCCAAGGAGCTGGAGCGTGAGCAGGCCAAAAGCTCCAAGGACACCTCGC
GGAAGCTGGGCGAGGGCCGGCTGCCCAAGGAGGAGAAGGCGCCACCGCCCAAGGCTGCCTTCAAGGAACC
CAAGATGGCCCTGAAAGAGACCAAGCTGGAAAGCACGTCCCCCAAGGGTGGGCCCCCACCCCCACCCCCA
CCCCCACCCCGGGCTTCCAGCAAGCGGCCGGCCACCGCCGACTCGCCAAAGCCCAGCGCCAAGAAGCAGA
AGAAGAGCAGCTCGAAGGGGTCCCGGAGTGCTCCAGGCACCTCGCCCCGCACCTCCTCCTCCTCCTCCTT
CTCGGACAAGAAGCCGGCCAAGGACAAGAGCAGCACCAGAGGGGAGAAGGTGAAGGCCGAGAGTGAGCCC
CGGGAGGCCAAAAAGGCCCTGGAGGTGGAGGAGTCCAACTCAGAGGACGAGGCCTCCTTCAAGTCCGAGT
CTGCCCAGTCAAGCCCGTCCAACTCCAGCTCCAGCTCAGACTCCAGCTCAGACTCAGACTTCGAGCCATC
CCAGAACCACAGCCAAGGACCCCTGCGCTCCATGGTGGAGGACCTGCAGTCCGAGGAGTCCGACGAGGAC
GACTCTTCGTCAGGCGAGGAGGCTGCCGGCAAGACCAACCCGGGGAGGGACTCCAGGTTGAGCTTCAGCG
ACAGCGAGAGTGACAACAGCGCCGACTCCTCCCTGCCCAGCCGTGAGCCCCCACCCCCCCAGAAGCCACC
CCCGCCCAACAGCAAGGTGTCAGGCCGGAGGAGCCCCGAGTCCTGCAGCAAGCCTGAGAAGATCCTCAAG
AAGGGCACCTACGACAAGGCCTACACGGATGAGCTGGTGGAGCTACACCGGAGGCTGATGGCGCTGCGGG
AGCGCAACGTGCTGCAGCAGATTGTGAATCTGATCGAGGAGACTGGCCACTTCAATGTCACCAACACCAC
CTTCGACTTCGACCTCTTCTCCCTGGACGAGACCACCGTGCGCAAACTGCAGAGCTGCCTGGAGGCCGTG
GCCACATAGTAATGAACTAGTCCGTAACTTGAAAGTATTTCGATTTCTTGGCTTTATATATCTTGTGGAA
AGGACGACGCAGCGTCGCGCCCGGAGGGAGT
