>Addgene plasmid #142546 | TFORF0161 | depositor partial sequence | sequence record 279777 | Barcode
CGCAGCGTCGCGCCCGGAGGGAGT
